>Addgene plasmid #25116 | PP-PEBP (2R77) | depositor partial sequence | sequence record 11590 | Author sequence
ATACCCACGATAAGTGAACTTAAAAAGGATAGAATTATACCTCACGTTTTTCCAAATGATAAAATTGATT
TGAACGTTGACCTTTTTATAAGTTTTAAAGCAGGAAAAGAAGTGAATCACGGAAATGTTTTAGATATTGC
TGGAACGGGGAGTGTACCAAGAAATATAAAATTTTCAGAAGAACCTCCAGATGGTTATTGTTTTGTTTTA
TTCATGGTAGATCCTGATTATCCTTCAAGATTACGACCAGATGGTAAGGAATATATACATTGGGTGGTAT
CAGGTATAAAAACGAAAGAATTAATAAAAGGAACTCAAAAAAATTGTGTAACTATATTGCCATATGTAGG
TCCATCTATTAAGAAAGGTACTGGTTTACATAGAATTAGTTTTATTATTTCCTTAATAAAAGAAGAAGAT
AAAGATAACATTACAGGATTACCTCATTATAAAGGAGAAAAATATATTACTAGAGTAAAATTTAACAATT
ATGAATCAGTTCATAATATTGCTCAAATTAATAATATGAAAATTGTAGGTTATAATTGGTGCCAAATTGA
A
