>Addgene plasmid #25116 | PP-PEBP (2R77) | addgene partial sequence | sequence record 31193 | 25116 with T7
CTGAATATTTTGTTTACTTTAAGAAGGAGATATACCATGCATCATCATCATCATCACAGCAGCGGCAGAG
AAAACTTGTATTTCCAGGGCATACCCACGATAAGTGAACTTAAAAAGGATAGAATTATACCTCACGTTTT
TCCAAATGATAAAATTGATTTGAACGTTGACCTTTTTATAAGTTTTAAAGCAGGAAAAGAAGTGAATCAC
GGAAATGTTTTAGATATTGCTGGAACGGGGAGTGTACCAAGAAATATAAAATTTTCAGAAGAACCTCCAG
ATGGTTATTGTTTTGTTTTATTCATGGTAGATCCTGATTATCCTTCAAGATTACGACCAGATGGTAAGGA
ATATATACATTGGGTGGTATCAGGTATAAAAACGAAAGAATTAATAAAAGGAACTCAAAAAAATTGTGTA
ACTATATTGCCATATGTAGGTCCATCTATTAAGAAAGGTACTGGTTTACATAGAATTAGTTTTATTATTT
CCTTAATAAAAGAAGAAGATAAAGATAACATTACAGGATTACCTCATTATAAAGGAGAAAAATATATTAC
TAGAGTAAAATTTAACAATTATGAATCAGTTCATAATATTGCTCAAATTAATAATATGAAAATTGTAGGT
TATAATTGGTGCCAAATTGAATGATGACGAAGCTTGCGGCCGCACTCGAGGATCCGGCTGCTAACAAAGC
CCGAAAGGAAGCTGAGTTGGCTGCTGCCACGCTGAGCATACTAGCTACCCCTGGGCTCTA
