[The description below was written by a language model from this plasmid's Addgene catalogue record.]
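Description:
PP-PEBP (2R77) is a bacterial expression plasmid built on pET15-MHL, a pET-type backbone from a structural genomics consortium, listed at 7737 bp without insert. It is propagated in E. coli under ampicillin selection, with DH5alpha recorded as the cloning strain, and is described as low copy. No feature table accompanies the entry, so the origin of replication, the promoter and other regulatory elements are not explicitly recorded. However, the listed sequencing primers (T7 at the 5′ end, T7 terminator at the 3′ end) are consistent with the usual pET arrangement, in which the insert sits between a T7 promoter and T7 terminator and is transcribed by T7 RNA polymerase in a suitable expression host.

The insert is a 561 bp coding segment from Plasmodium falciparum gene PFL0955c, annotated as a phosphatidylethanolamine-binding protein, and it was introduced by restriction enzyme cloning. It is fused to an N-terminal His tag, which allows the recombinant protein to be purified by immobilised metal affinity chromatography. The record does not say whether a protease cleavage site lies between the tag and the protein.

The stated purpose is bacterial expression for structure determination, and the construct is linked to a deposited crystal structure, PDB entry 2R77. The depositor cautions that the insert may not be the full open reading frame. This is common for crystallography constructs, where the boundaries are trimmed to give a well-behaved domain. The plasmid is therefore best suited to producing this malaria parasite protein for structural, biophysical or biochemical work, and users should not assume that it encodes the full-length native protein.
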