Addgene plasmid #25116: PP-PEBP (2R77)
Purpose: Bacterial expression for structure determination; may not be full ORF
Depositing lab: Cheryl Arrowsmith. Depositing organization: University of Toronto.
Backbone
  Vector backbone: pET15-MHL
  Backbone manufacturer: SGC
  Backbone size w/o insert (bp): 7737
  Vector type: Bacterial Expression
Growth in bacteria
  Bacterial resistance: Ampicillin, 100 μg/mL
  Growth temperature: 37°C
  Growth strain: DH5alpha
  Copy number: Low Copy
Gene/Insert
  Gene/Insert name: PFL0955c:C36672 (alt names: PDB: 2R77; phosphatidylethanolamine-binding protein)
  Species: Plasmodium falciparum
  Insert size (bp): 561
  GenBank ID: XM_001350561
  Tag / fusion protein: His (N terminal on insert)
  Cloning method: Restriction Enzyme
  Sequencing primers: 5′ T7; 3′ T7-term
Terms and licenses: Academic/Nonprofit Terms; Industry Terms: Not Available to Industry
Depositor comments: PDB: 2R77. http://www.thesgc.org/structures/2R77/ .
How to cite: PP-PEBP (2R77) was a gift from Cheryl Arrowsmith (Addgene plasmid # 25116 ; http://n2t.net/addgene:25116 ; RRID:Addgene_25116)
